>Addgene plasmid #57559 | mGeos2-VEL-TOMM20-N-10 | addgene full sequence | sequence record 218621 | Addgene NGS Result
TTCTTTCCTGCGTTATCCCCTGATTCTGTGGATAACCGTATTACCGCCATGCATTAGTTATTAATAGTAA
TCAATTACGGGGTCATTAGTTCATAGCCCATATATGGAGTTCCGCGTTACATAACTTACGGTAAATGGCC
CGCCTGGCTGACCGCCCAACGACCCCCGCCCATTGACGTCAATAATGACGTATGTTCCCATAGTAACGCC
AATAGGGACTTTCCATTGACGTCAATGGGTGGAGTATTTACGGTAAACTGCCCACTTGGCAGTACATCAA
GTGTATCATATGCCAAGTACGCCCCCTATTGACGTCAATGACGGTAAATGGCCCGCCTGGCATTATGCCC
AGTACATGACCTTATGGGACTTTCCTACTTGGCAGTACATCTACGTATTAGTCATCGCTATTACCATGGT
GATGCGGTTTTGGCAGTACATCAATGGGCGTGGATAGCGGTTTGACTCACGGGGATTTCCAAGTCTCCAC
CCCATTGACGTCAATGGGAGTTTGTTTTGGCACCAAAATCAACGGGACTTTCCAAAATGTCGTAACAACT
CCGCCCCATTGACGCAAATGGGCGGTAGGCGTGTACGGTGGGAGGTCTATATAAGCAGAGCTGGTTTAGT
GAACCGTCAGATCCGCTAGCGCCACCATGGTGGGTCGGAACAGCGCCATCGCCGCCGGTGTATGCGGGGC
CCTTTTCATTGGGTACTGCATCTACTTCGACCGCAAAAGACGAAGTGACCCCAACTTCAAGAACAGGCTT
CGAGAACGAAGAAAGAAACAGAAGCTTGCCAAGGAGAGAGCTGGGCTTTCCAAGTTACCTGACCTTAAAG
ATGCTGAAGCTGTTCAGAAGTTCTTCCTTGAAGAAATACAGCTTGGTGAAGAGTTACTAGCTCAAGGTGA
ATATGAGAAGGGCGTAGACCATCTGACAAATGCAATTGCTGTGTGTGGACAGCCACAGCAGTTACTGCAG
GTCTTACAGCAAACTCTTCCACCACCAGTGTTCCAGATGCTTCTGACTAAGCTCCCAACAATTAGTCAGA
GAATTGTAAGTGCTCAGAGCTTGGCTGAAGATGATGTGGAAGGCGGTAGCGGGGATCCACCGGTCGCCAC
CATGAGTGCGATTAAGCCAGACATGAAGATCAAACTCCGTATGGAAGGCAACGTAAACGGGCACCACTTT
GTGATCGACGGAGATGGTACAGGCAAGCCTTTTGAGGGAAAACAGAGTATGGATCTTGAAGTCAAAGAGG
GCGGACCTCTGCCTTTTGCCTTTGATATCCTGACCACTGCATTCCTGTACGGCAACAGGGTATTCGCCAA
ATATCCAGACAACATACAAGACTATTTTAAGCAGTCGTTTCCTAAGGGGTATTCGTGGGAACGAAGCTTG
ACTTTCGAAGACGGGGGCATTTGCAACGCCAGAAACGACATAACAATGGAAGGGGACACTTTCTATAATA
AAGTTCGATTTTATGGTACCAACTTTCCCGCCAATGGTCCAGTTATGCAGAAGAAGACGCTGAAATGGGA
GCCCTCCACTGAGAAAATGTATGTGCGTGATGGAGTGCTGACGGGTGATGTAGAGATGGCTTTGTTGCTT
GAAGGAAATGCCCATTACCGATGTGACTTCAGAACTACTTACAAAGCTAAGGAGAAGGGTGTCAAGTTAC
CAGGCGCCCACTTTGTGGACCACTGCATTGAGATTTTAAGCCATGACAAAGATTACAACAAGGTTAAGCT
GTATGAGCATGCTGTTGCTCATTCTGGATTGCCTGACAATGCCAGACGATAAGCGGCCGCGACTCTAGAT
CATAATCAGCCATACCACATTTGTAGAGGTTTTACTTGCTTTAAAAAACCTCCCACACCTCCCCCTGAAC
CTGAAACATAAAATGAATGCAATTGTTGTTGTTAACTTGTTTATTGCAGCTTATAATGGTTACAAATAAA
GCAATAGCATCACAAATTTCACAAATAAAGCATTTTTTTCACTGCATTCTAGTTGTGGTTTGTCCAAACT
CATCAATGTATCTTAAGGCGTAAATTGTAAGCGTTAATATTTTGTTAAAATTCGCGTTAAATTTTTGTTA
AATCAGCTCATTTTTTAACCAATAGGCCGAAATCGGCAAAATCCCTTATAAATCAAAAGAATAGACCGAG
ATAGGGT
[37 nt withheld, positions 2178-2214]
AAAGAACGTGGACTCCAACGTCAAAGG
[49 nt withheld, positions 2242-2290]
T
[91 nt withheld, positions 2292-2382]
G
[124 nt withheld, positions 2384-2507]
CAGGTGGCACTTTTCGGGGAAATGTGCGCGGAACCCCTATTTGTTTATTTTTCTAAATACATTCAAATAT
GTATCCGCTCATGAGACAATAACCCTGATAAATGCTTCAATAATATTGAAAAAGGAAGAGTCCTGAGGCG
GAAAGAACCAGCTGTGGAATGTGTGTCAGTTAGGGTGTGGAAAGTCCCCAGGCTCCCCAGCAGGCAGAAG
TATGCAAAGCATGCATCTCAATTAGTCAGCAACCAGGTGTGGAAAGTCCCCAGGCTCCCCAGCAGGCAGA
AGTATGCAAAGCATGCATCTCAATTAGTCAGCAACCATAGTCCCGCCCCTAACTCCGCCCATCCCGCCCC
TAACTCCGCCCAGTTCCGCCCATTCTCCGCCCCATGGCTGACTAATTTTTTTTATTTATGCAGAGGCCGA
GGCCGCCTCGGCCTCTGAGCTATTCCAGAAGTAGTGAGGAGGCTTTTTTGGAGGCCTAGGCTTTTGCAAA
GATCGATCAAGAGACAGGATGAGGATCGTTTCGCATGATTGAACAAGATGGATTGCACGCAGGTTCTCCG
GCCGCTTGGGTGGAGAGGCTATTCGGCTATGACTGGGCACAACAGACAATCGGCTGCTCTGATGCCGCCG
TGTTCCGGCTGTCAGCGCAGGGGCGCCCGGTTCTTTTTGTCAAGACCGACCTGTCCGGTGCCCTGAATGA
ACTGCAAGACGAGGCAGCGCGGCTATCGTGGCTGGCCACGACGGGCGTTCCTTGCGCAGCTGTGCTCGAC
GTTGTCACTGAAGCGGGAAGGGACTGGCTGCTATTGGGCGAAGTGCCGGGGCAGGATCTCCTGTCATCTC
ACCTTGCTCCTGCCGAGAAAGTATCCATCATGGCTGATGCAATGCGGCGGCTGCATACGCTTGATCCGGC
TACCTGCCCATTCGACCACCAAGCGAAACATCGCATCGAGCGAGCACGTACTCGGATGGAAGCCGGTCTT
GTCGATCAGGATGATCTGGACGAAGAGCATCAGGGGCTCGCGCCAGCCGAACTGTTCGCCAGGCTCAAGG
CGAGCATGCCCGACGGCGAGGATCTCGTCGTGACCCATGGCGATGCCTGCTTGCCGAATATCATGGTGGA
AAATGGCCGCTTTTCTGGATTCATCGACTGTGGCCGGCTGGGTGTGGCGGACCGCTATCAGGACATAGCG
TTGGCTACCCGTGATATTGCTGAAGAGCTTGGCGGCGAATGGGCTGACCGCTTCCTCGTGCTTTACGGTA
TCGCCGCTCCCGATTCGCAGCGCATCGCCTTCTATCGCCTTCTTGACGAGTTCTTCTGAGCGGGACTCTG
GGGTTCGAAATGACCGACCAAGCGACGCCCAACCTGCCATCACGAGATTTCGATTCCACCGCCGCCTTCT
ATGAAAGGTTGGGCTTCGGAATCGTTTTCCGGGACGCCGGCTGGATGATCCTCCAGCGCGGGGATCTCAT
GCTGGAGTTCTTCGCCCACCCTAGGGGGAGGCTAACTGAAACACGGAAGGAGACAATACCGGAAGGAACC
CGCGCTATGACGGCAATAAAAAGACAGAATAAAACGCACGGTGTTGGGTCGTTTGTTCATAAACGCGGGG
TTCGGTCCCAGGGCTGGCACTCTGTCGATACCCCACCGAGACCCCATTGGGGCCAATACGCCCGCGTTTC
TTCCTTTTCCCCACCCCACCCCCCAAGTTCGGGTGAAGGCCCAGGGCTCGCAGCCAACGTCGGGGCGGCA
GGCCCTGCCATAGCCTCAGGTTACTCATATATACTTTAGATTGATTTAAAACTTCATTTTTAATTTAAAA
GGATCTAGGTGAAGATCCTTTTTGATAATCTCATGACCAAAATCCCTTAACGTGAGTTTTCGTTCCACTG
AGCGTCAGACCCCGTAGAAAAGATCAAAGGATCTTCTTGAGATCCTTTTTTTCTGCGCGTAATCTGCTGC
TTGCAAACAAAAAAACCACCGCTACCAGCGGTGGTTTGTTTGCCGGATCAAGAGCTACCAACTCTTTTTC
CGAAGGTAACTGGCTTCAGCAGAGCGCAGATACCAAATACTGTTCTTCTAGTGTAGCCGTAGTTAGGCCA
CCACTTCAAGAACTCTGTAGCACCGCCTACATACCTCGCTCTGCTAATCCTGTTACCAGTGGCTGCTGCC
AGTGGCGATAAGTCGTGTCTTACCGGGTTGGACTCAAGACGATAGTTACCGGATAAGGCGCAGCGGTCGG
GCTGAACGGGGGGTTCGTGCACACAGCCCAGCTTGGAGCGAACGACCTACACCGAACTGAGATACCTACA
GCGTGAGCTATGAGAAAGCGCCACGCTTCCCGAAGGGAGAAAGGCGGACAGGTATCCGGTAAGCGGCAGG
GTCGGAACAGGAGAGCGCACGAGGGAGCTTCCAGGGGGAAACGCCTGGTATCTTTATAGTCCTGTCGGGT
TTCGCCACCTCTGACTTGAGCGTCGATTTTTGTGATGCTCGTCAGGGGGGCGGAGCCTATGGAAAAACGC
CAGCAACGCGGCCTTTTTACGGTTCCTGGCCTTTTGCTGGCCTTTTGCTCACATG
Features (pLannotate 1.2.2; 15 found; start..end, strand, type, name):
      1..47      +  rep_origin     RSF ori (fragment): Plasmids containing the RSF 1030 origin of replication can be propagated in E. coli cells that contain additional plasmids with compatible origins.
    115..418     +  enhancer       CMV enhancer: human cytomegalovirus immediate early enhancer
    419..622     +  promoter       CMV promoter: human cytomegalovirus (CMV) immediate early promoter
    657..1091    +  CDS            TOMM20: TOM20_HUMAN - Also known as KIAA0016. Experimental evidence at protein level: Swiss-Prot protein existence level 1. Central component of the receptor complex responsible for the recognition and translocation of cytosolically synthesized mitochondrial preproteins. Together with TOM22 functions as the transit peptide receptor at the surface of the mitochondrion outer membrane and facilitates the movement of preproteins into the TOM40 translocation pore (By similarity). Required for the translocation across the mitochondrial outer membrane of cytochrome P450 monooxygenases. From Homo sapiens (Hum
   1122..1802    +  CDS            Skylan-NS: truly monomeric reversibly photoswitchable fluorescent protein, suitable for nonlinear structured illumination microscopy (Zhang et al., 2016) mEos3.1 derivative that eliminates the green-to-red conversion
   1818..1901    +  CDS            large T antigen (fragment): large T antigen from SV40 (simian virus 40)
   1924..2045    +  polyA_signal   SV40 poly(A) signal: SV40 polyadenylation signal
   2079..2507    -  rep_origin     f1 ori (sequence partly withheld): f1 bacteriophage origin of replication; arrow indicates direction of (+) strand synthesis
   2534..2638    +  promoter       AmpR promoter: bla
   2640..2997    +  promoter       SV40 promoter: SV40 enhancer and early promoter
   3032..3826    +  CDS            NeoR/KanR: aminoglycoside phosphotransferase from Tn5; aph(3')-II (or nptII); confers resistance to neomycin, kanamycin, and G418 (Geneticin®)
   3847..3999    +  CDS            ble (fragment): BLE_KLEPN - Experimental evidence at protein level: Swiss-Prot protein existence level 1. Binding protein with a strong affinity to the bleomycin family of antibiotics. Binds to CL990; an antimitotic-antibiotic compound. From Klebsiella pneumoniae.
   4058..4105    +  polyA_signal   HSV TK poly(A) signal: herpes simplex virus thymidine kinase polyadenylation signal (Cole and Stacy, 1985)
   4196..4212    -  polyA_signal   bGH poly(A) signal (fragment): bovine growth hormone polyadenylation signal
   4434..5022    +  rep_origin     ori: high-copy-number ColE1/pMB1/pBR322/pUC origin of replication
