[The description below was written by a language model from this plasmid's Addgene catalogue record and pLannotate feature annotations shown in this document.]
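Description:
mGeos2-VEL-TOMM20-N-10 is a mammalian expression plasmid built on the mGeos2-VEL-N1 backbone, an N1-style fluorescent protein fusion vector. It is designed to label the mitochondrial membrane with a fluorescent protein. It replicates in E. coli from a high-copy ColE1/pUC-type origin and also carries an f1 phage origin. A single NeoR/KanR (Tn5 aminoglycoside phosphotransferase) gene is placed behind tandem bacterial (bla) and SV40 early promoters and terminated by the HSV TK polyadenylation signal. This gene gives kanamycin resistance in bacteria and allows G418 selection of transfected mammalian cells. The short RSF ori, ble, large T antigen and bGH poly(A) fragments in the automated annotation look like partial matches to backbone sequence rather than functional elements.

The expression cassette uses the human CMV immediate early enhancer and promoter to drive the human TOMM20 coding sequence. TOMM20 is a receptor subunit of the mitochondrial outer membrane translocase. It is fused in frame, through a short linker, to mGeos2-VEL at its C terminus, and the cassette ends with the SV40 poly(A) signal. The "N-10" in the name probably refers to the N-terminal position of the insert and the linker length, though the record does not say so. TOMM20 anchors the fusion at the outer mitochondrial membrane.

The annotation tool labels the fluorescent protein as Skylan-NS, a related mEos3.1 derivative. This most likely reflects sequence similarity within the Eos family, since the catalogue entry identifies it as mGeos2-VEL. The record lists two excitation/emission pairs, 503/514 nm and 569/581 nm, indicating green and red emitting states. The construct is intended for imaging mitochondrial localization in cultured mammalian cells. The record does not name specific microscopy applications.
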