Addgene plasmid #57559: mGeos2-VEL-TOMM20-N-10
Purpose: Localization: Mitochondrial Membrane, Excitation: 503 / 569, Emission: 514 / 581
Depositing lab: Michael Davidson. Depositing organization: Florida State University, Tallahassee.
Backbone
  Vector backbone: mGeos2-VEL-N1
  Backbone size w/o insert (bp): 4750
  Vector type: Mammalian Expression
  Selectable markers: Neomycin (select with G418)
Growth in bacteria
  Bacterial resistance: Kanamycin, 50 μg/mL
  Growth temperature: 37°C
  Growth strain: DH5alpha
  Copy number: High Copy
Gene/Insert
  Gene/Insert name: TOMM20 (alt name: NM_014765.2)
  Species: H. sapiens (human)
  Entrez Gene: TOMM20 (a.k.a. MAS20, MOM19, TOM20)
  Promoter: CMV
  Tag / fusion protein: mGeos2-VEL (C terminal on backbone)
  Cloning method: Unknown
  Sequencing primers: 5′ CMV-F; 3′ SV40pA-R
Terms and licenses: Academic/Nonprofit Terms; Industry Terms
Depositor comments: . Excitation = 503 / 569; Emission = 514 / 581
How to cite: mGeos2-VEL-TOMM20-N-10 was a gift from Michael Davidson (Addgene plasmid # 57559 ; http://n2t.net/addgene:57559 ; RRID:Addgene_57559)
