>Addgene plasmid #57559 | mGeos2-VEL-TOMM20-N-10 | depositor partial sequence | sequence record 88705 | insert sequence
CCGATGCTAGTGACGTCAGATCCGCTAGCGCCACCATGGTGGGTCGGAACAGCGCCATCGCCGCCGGTGT
ATGCGGGGCCCTTTTCATTGGGTACTGCATCTACTTCGACCGCAAAAGACGAAGTGACCCCAACTTCAAG
AACAGGCTTCGAGAACGAAGAAAGAAACAGAAGCTTGCCAAGGAGAGAGCTGGGCTTTCCAAGTTACCTG
ACCTTAAAGATGCTGAAGCTGTTCAGAAGTTCTTCCTTGAAGAAATACAGCTTGGTGAAGAGTTACTAGC
TCAAGGTGAATATGAGAAGGGCGTAGACCATCTGACAAATGCAATTGCTGTGTGTGGACAGCCACAGCAG
TTACTGCAGGTCTTACAGCAAACTCTTCCACCACCAGTGTTCCAGATGCTTCTGACTAAGCTCCCAACAA
TTAGTCAGAGAATTGTAAGTGCTCAGAGCTTGGCTGAAGATGATGTGGAAGGCGGTAGCGGGGATCCACC
GGTCGCCACCATGAGTGCGATTAAGCCAGACATGAAGATCAAACTCCGTATGGAAGGCAACGTAAACGGG
CACCACTTTGTGATCGACGGAGATGGTACAGGCAAGCCTTTTGAGGGAAAACAGAGTATGGATCTTGAAG
TCAAAGAGGGCGGACCTCTGCCTTTTGCCTTTGATATCCTGACCACTGCATTCCTGTACGGCAACAGGGT
ATTCGCCAAATATCCAGACAACATACAAGACTATTTTAAGCAGTCGTTTCCTAAGGGGTATTCGTGGGAA
CGAAGCTTGACTTTCGAAGACGGGGGCATTTGCAACGCCAGAAACGACATAACAATGGAAGGGGACACTT
TCTATAATAAAGTTCGATTTTATGGTACCAACTTTCCCGCCAATGGTCCAGTTATGCAGAAGAAGACGCT
GAAATGGGAGCCCTCCACTGAGAAAATGTATGTGCGTGATGGAGTGCTGACGGGTGATGTAGAGATGGCT
TTGTTGCTTGAAGGAAATGCCCATTACCGATGTGACTTCAGAACTACTTACAAAGCTAAGGAGAAGGGTG
TCAAGTTACCAGGCGCCCACTTTGTGGACCACTGCATTGAGATTTTAAGCCATGACAAAGATTACAACAA
GGTTAAGCTGTATGAGCATGCTGTTGCTCATTCTGGATTGCCTGACAATGCCAGACGATAAGCGGCCGCG
ACTCTAGATCATAATCAGCCATACCACATTGAGAGAATCC
